Addgene plasmid #188097: pCAG-OSF-ATG13 (2-197)-F19D
Purpose: Expresses human ATG13 HORMA F19D mutant in mammalian cells
Depositing lab: James Hurley. Depositing organization: University of California, Berkeley. Publication: Structural basis for ATG9A recruitment to the ULK1 complex in mitophagy initiation. Ren X, Nguyen TN, Lam WK, Buffalo CZ, Lazarou M, Yokom AL, Hurley JH. Sci Adv. 2023 Feb 15;9(7):eadg2997. doi: 10.1126/sciadv.adg2997. Epub 2023 Feb 15. PubMed 36791199.
Backbone
  Vector backbone: pCAG
  Vector type: Mammalian Expression
Growth in bacteria
  Bacterial resistance: Ampicillin, 100 μg/mL
  Growth temperature: 37°C
  Growth strain: DH5alpha
  Copy number: High Copy
Gene/Insert
  Gene/Insert name: ATG13 (alt name: Strep-strep-Flag-ATG13 (2-197)-F19D-stop)
  Species: H. sapiens (human)
  Mutation: ATG13 (2-197)-F19D
  Entrez Gene: ATG13 (a.k.a. KIAA0652, PARATARG8)
  Promoter: CMV
  Tag / fusion protein: strep-strep-Flag tag (N terminal on insert)
  Cloning method: Restriction Enzyme; 5′ cloning site KpnI (unknown if destroyed); 3′ cloning site XhoI (unknown if destroyed)
  Sequencing primers: 5′ ccgctttctggtatgccgtgcg; 3′ gagccagggcattggccacac
Terms and licenses: Academic/Nonprofit Terms; Industry Terms: Not Available to Industry
How to cite: pCAG-OSF-ATG13 (2-197)-F19D was a gift from James Hurley (Addgene plasmid # 188097 ; http://n2t.net/addgene:188097 ; RRID:Addgene_188097)
