[The description below was written by a language model from this plasmid's Addgene catalogue record and pLannotate feature annotations shown in this document.]
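Description:
pCAG-OSF-ATG13 (2-197)-F19D is a 5,545 bp mammalian expression plasmid built on the pCAG backbone for producing a tagged, mutant fragment of human ATG13 in cultured mammalian cells. It is maintained in E. coli through a high-copy ColE1/pUC-type origin and selected with ampicillin via the β-lactamase (AmpR) gene and its native promoter. The backbone also carries an SV40 origin of replication, which can support episomal amplification in cells expressing SV40 large T antigen. It also contains an SV40 poly(A) signal and remnants of lac regulatory sequences (lac promoter, operator, CAP site and short lacI fragments) that play no role in the mammalian expression unit.

The catalogue entry lists the promoter as CMV, but the annotated sequence shows the composite CAG arrangement: the CMV immediate-early enhancer joined to the chicken β-actin promoter and a chimeric chicken β-actin/rabbit β-globin intron, a combination that drives strong constitutive transcription. Downstream, the open reading frame begins with the "OSF" tag, two Strep-tag II copies followed by a FLAG epitope, fused to the N terminus of ATG13 residues 2–197, which ends in a stop codon. Short β-globin-derived fragments flank the insert, and the transcript is terminated by the rabbit β-globin polyadenylation signal. The insert was cloned between KpnI and XhoI sites.

Residues 2–197 correspond to the HORMA domain of ATG13, an autophagy factor of the ULK1 complex, and here carry the F19D point substitution. The tandem Strep tag allows Strep-Tactin affinity purification and the FLAG tag allows detection or pulldown. This suits the construct to expressing and isolating the mutant HORMA domain for structural and interaction studies, consistent with the associated work on ATG9A recruitment to the ULK1 complex in mitophagy initiation.
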