Features (pLannotate 1.2.2; 21 found; start..end, strand, type, name):
      4..383     +  enhancer       CMV enhancer: human cytomegalovirus immediate early enhancer
    385..660     +  promoter       chicken β-actin promoter: No description available
    661..1677    +  intron         chimeric intron: chimera between introns from chicken β-actin and rabbit β-globin
   1675..1731    +  CDS            HBB (fragment): HBB_LEPEU - Experimental evidence at protein level: Swiss-Prot protein existence level 1. Involved in oxygen transport from the lung to the various peripheral tissues. From Lepus europaeus (European hare).
   1766..1785    +  CDS            Strep-Tag II (fragment): peptide that binds Strep-Tactin®, an engineered form of streptavidin
   1826..1848    +  CDS            Strep-Tag II (fragment): peptide that binds Strep-Tactin®, an engineered form of streptavidin
   1856..1879    +  CDS            FLAG: FLAG® epitope tag, followed by an enterokinase cleavage site
   1886..2473    +  CDS            ATG13 (fragment): ATG13_HUMAN - Also known as KIAA0652. Experimental evidence at protein level: Swiss-Prot protein existence level 1. Autophagy factor required for autophagosome formation and mitophagy. Target of the TOR kinase signaling pathway that regulates autophagy through the control of the phosphorylation status of ATG13 and ULK1, and the regulation of the ATG13-ULK1-RB1CC1 complex. Through its regulation of ULK1 activity, plays a role in the regulation of the kinase activity of mTORC1 and cell proliferation. From Homo sapiens (Human).
   2483..2560    +  CDS            HBB (fragment): HBB_PONPY - Experimental evidence at transcript level: Swiss-Prot protein existence level 2. Involved in oxygen transport from the lung to the various peripheral tissues. From Pongo pygmaeus (Bornean orangutan).
   2631..2686    +  polyA_signal   β-globin poly(A) signal: rabbit β-globin polyadenylation signal (Gil and Proudfoot, 1987)
   3071..3087    -  protein_bind   lac operator: The lac repressor binds to the lac operator to inhibit transcription in E. coli. This inhibition can be relieved by adding lactose or isopropyl-β-D-thiogalactopyranoside (IPTG). lac repressor encoded by lacI
   3095..3125    -  promoter       lac promoter: promoter for the E. coli lac operon
   3140..3161    -  protein_bind   CAP binding site: CAP binding activates transcription in the presence of cAMP. E. coli catabolite activator protein
   3174..3213    -  CDS            lacI (fragment): lac repressor; lacI; The lac repressor binds to the lac operator to inhibit transcription in E. coli. This inhibition can be relieved by adding lactose or isopropyl-β-D-thiogalactopyranoside (IPTG).
   3220..3242    +  promoter       SV40 promoter (fragment): SV40 enhancer and early promoter
   3266..3401    +  rep_origin     SV40 ori: SV40 origin of replication
   3421..3555    +  polyA_signal   SV40 poly(A) signal: SV40 polyadenylation signal
   3557..3611    -  CDS            lacI (fragment): lac repressor; lacI; The lac repressor binds to the lac operator to inhibit transcription in E. coli. This inhibition can be relieved by adding lactose or isopropyl-β-D-thiogalactopyranoside (IPTG).
   3794..4382    -  rep_origin     ori: high-copy-number ColE1/pMB1/pBR322/pUC origin of replication
   4553..5413    -  CDS            AmpR: β-lactamase; bla; confers resistance to ampicillin, carbenicillin, and related antibiotics
   5414..5518    -  promoter       AmpR promoter: bla
>Addgene plasmid #188097 | pCAG-OSF-ATG13 (2-197)-F19D | addgene full sequence | sequence record 369663 | Addgene NGS Result
GTCGACATTGATTATTGACTAGTTATTAATAGTAATCAATTACGGGGTCATTAGTTCATAGCCCATATAT
GGAGTTCCGCGTTACATAACTTACGGTAAATGGCCCGCCTGGCTGACCGCCCAACGACCCCCGCCCATTG
ACGTCAATAATGACGTATGTTCCCATAGTAACGCCAATAGGGACTTTCCATTGACGTCAATGGGTGGAGT
ATTTACGGTAAACTGCCCACTTGGCAGTACATCAAGTGTATCATATGCCAAGTACGCCCCCTATTGACGT
CAATGACGGTAAATGGCCCGCCTGGCATTATGCCCAGTACATGACCTTATGGGACTTTCCTACTTGGCAG
TACATCTACGTATTAGTCATCGCTATTACCATGGTCGAGGTGAGCCCCACGTTCTGCTTCACTCTCCCCA
TCTCCCCCCCCTCCCCACCCCCAATTTTGTATTTATTTATTTTTTAATTATTTTGTGCAGCGATGGGGGC
GGGGGGGGGGGGGGGGCGCGCCRGGGGGGGSGGGGSGGGGSGRGGGGSGGGGSGGGGSGAGGCGGAGAGG
TGCGGCGGCAGCCAATCAGAGCGGCGCGCTCCGAAAGTTTCCTTTTATGGCGAGGCGGCGGCGGCGGCGG
CCCTATAAAAAGCGAAGCGCGCGGCGGGCGGGAGTCGCTGCGCGCTGCCTTCGCCCCGTGCCCCGCTCCG
CCGCCGCCTCGCGCCGCCCGCCCCGGCTCTGACTGACCGCGTTACTCCCACAGGTGAGCGGGCGGGACGG
CCCTTCTCCTCCGGGCTGTAATTAGCGCTTGGTTTAATGACGGCTTGTTTCTTTTCTGTGGCTGCGTGAA
AGCCTTGAGGGGCTCCGGGAGGGCCCTTTGTGCGGGGGGAGCGGCTCGGGGGGTGCGTGCGTGTGTGTGT
GCGTGGGGAGCGCCGCGTGCGGCTCCGCGCTGCCCGGCGGCTGTGAGCGCTGCGGGCGCGGCGCGGGGCT
TTGTGCGCTCCGCAGTGTGCGCGAGGGGAGCGCGGCCGGGGGCGGTGCCCCGCGGTGCGGGGGGGGCTGC
GAGGGGAACAAAGGCTGCGTGCGGGGTGTGTGCGTGGGGGGGTGAGCAGGGGGTGTGGGCGCGTCGGTCG
GGCTGCAACCCCCCCTGCACCCCCCTCCCCGAGTTGCTGAGCACGGCCCGGCTTCGGGTGCGGGGCTCCG
TACGGGGCGTGGCGCGGGGCTCGCCGTGCCGGGCGGGGGGTGGCGGCAGGTGGGGGTGCCGGGCGGGGCG
GGGCCGCCTCGGGCCGGGGRGGGCTCGGGGGAGGGGCGCGGCGGCCCCCGGAGCGCCGGCGGCTGTCGAG
GCGCGGCGAGCCGCAGCCATTGCCTTTTATGGTAATCGTGCGAGAGGGCGCAGGGACTTCCTTTGTCCCA
AATCTGTGCGGAGCCGAAATCTGGGAGGCGCCGCCGCACCCCCTCTAGCGGGCGCGGGGCGAAGCGGTGC
GGCGCCGGCAGGAAGGAAATGGGCGGGGAGGGCCTTCGTGCGTCGCCGCGCCGCCGTCCCCTTCTCCCTC
TCCAGCCTCGGGGCTGTCCGCGGGGGGACGGCTGCCTTCGGGGGGGACGGGGCAGGGCGGGGTTCGGCTT
CTGGCGTGTGACCGGCGGCTCTAGAGCCTCTGCTAACCATGTTCATGCCTTCTTCTTTTTCCTACAGCTC
CTGGGCAACGTGCTGGTTATTGTGCTGTCTCATCATTTTGGCAAAGAATTCCTCGATCGACGGTATCGAT
GCCACCATGGCTAGCTGGAGCCACCCGCAGTTCGAGAAAGGTGGAGGTGCCCGAGGTGGATCGGGAGGTG
GATCGTGGAGCCACCCGCAGTTCGAAAAAGGATTCGATTACAAGGATGACGATGACAAGGGTACCGAGAC
CGACCTCAACAGCCAGGACCGTAAAGACCTCGACAAGTTCATTAAGGATTTCGCCCTCAAGACCGTGCAG
GTGATCGTGCAGGCCCGGCTGGGAGAGAAAATCTGCACACGCAGCTCCTCTTCACCCACCGGTTCTGACT
GGTTCAACCTGGCTATTAAGGATATCCCTGAAGTGACTCACGAAGCAAAGAAAGCACTCGCTGGACAGCT
GCCAGCAGTGGGTCGTTCAATGTGTGTCGAGATCTCCCTGAAGACATCTGAAGGAGACTCAATGGAGCTC
GAAATTTGGTGCCTGGAGATGAACGAAAAGTGTGATAAAGAGATCAAAGTGAGCTACACCGTCTATAATC
GTCTGTCCCTGCTCCTGAAATCTCTCCTGGCCATCACTCGGGTGACACCTGCTTACCGCCTCAGTAGGAA
GCAGGGTCATGAATATGTGATTCTGTACAGGATCTATTTCGGCGAGGTCCAGCTCTCCGGACTGGGTGAA
GGCTTTCAGACTGTGCGTGTCGGAACCGTGGGAACTCCAGTCGGCACAATTACCCTCTCTTGCGCATACC
GTATCAATCTGGCCTTCATGTCATAACTCGAGGAATTCACTCCTCAGGTGCAGGCTGCCTATCAGAAGGT
GGTGGCTGGTGTGGCCAATGCCCTGGCTCACAAATACCACTGAGATCTTTTTCCCTCTGCCAAAAATTAT
GGGGACATCATGAAGCCCCTTGAGCATCTGACTTCTGGCTAATAAAGGAAATTTATTTTCATTGCAATAG
TGTGTTGGAATTTTTTGTGTCTCTCACTCGGAAGGACATATGGGAGGGCAAATCATTTAAAACATCAGAA
TGAGTATTTGGTTTAGAGTTTGGCAACATATGCCCATATGCTGGCTGCCATGAACAAAGGTTGGCTATAA
AGAGGTCATCAGTATATGAAACAGCCCCCTGCTGTCCATTCCTTATTCCATAGAAAAGCCTTGACTTGAG
GTTAGATTTTTTTTATATTTTGTTTTGTGTTATTTTTTTCTTTAACATCCCTAAAATTTTCCTTACATGT
TTTACTAGCCAGATTTTTCCTCCTCTCCTGACTACTCCCAGTCATAGCTGTCCCTCTTCTCTTATGGAGA
TCCCTCGACCTGCAGCCCAAGCTTGGCGTAATCATGGTCATAGCTGTTTCCTGTGTGAAATTGTTATCCG
CTCACAATTCCACACAACATACGAGCCGGAAGCATAAAGTGTAAAGCCTGGGGTGCCTAATGAGTGAGCT
AACTCACATTAATTGCGTTGCGCTCACTGCCCGCTTTCCAGTCGGGAAACCTGTCGTGCCAGCGGATCCG
CATCTCAATTAGTCAGCAACCATAGTCCCGCCCCTAACTCCGCCCATCCCGCCCCTAACTCCGCCCAGTT
CCGCCCATTCTCCGCCCCATGGCTGACTAATTTTTTTTATTTATGCAGAGGCCGAGGCCGCCTCGGCCTC
TGAGCTATTCCAGAAGTAGTGAGGAGGCTTTTTTGGAGGCCTAGGCTTTTGCAAAAAGCTAACTTGTTTA
TTGCAGCTTATAATGGTTACAAATAAAGCAATAGCATCACAAATTTCACAAATAAAGCATTTTTTTCACT
GCATTCTAGTTGTGGTTTGTCCAAACTCATCAATGTATCTTATCATGTCTGGATCCGCTGCATTAATGAA
TCGGCCAACGCGCGGGGAGAGGCGGTTTGCGTATTGGGCGCTCTTCCGCTTCCTCGCTCACTGACTCGCT
GCGCTCGGTCGTTCGGCTGCGGCGAGCGGTATCAGCTCACTCAAAGGCGGTAATACGGTTATCCACAGAA
TCAGGGGATAACGCAGGAAAGAACATGTGAGCAAAAGGCCAGCAAAAGGCCAGGAACCGTAAAAAGGCCG
CGTTGCTGGCGTTTTTCCATAGGCTCCGCCCCCCTGACGAGCATCACAAAAATCGACGCTCAAGTCAGAG
GTGGCGAAACCCGACAGGACTATAAAGATACCAGGCGTTTCCCCCTGGAAGCTCCCTCGTGCGCTCTCCT
GTTCCGACCCTGCCGCTTACCGGATACCTGTCCGCCTTTCTCCCTTCGGGAAGCGTGGCGCTTTCTCATA
GCTCACGCTGTAGGTATCTCAGTTCGGTGTAGGTCGTTCGCTCCAAGCTGGGCTGTGTGCACGAACCCCC
CGTTCAGCCCGACCGCTGCGCCTTATCCGGTAACTATCGTCTTGAGTCCAACCCGGTAAGACACGACTTA
TCGCCACTGGCAGCAGCCACTGGTAACAGGATTAGCAGAGCGAGGTATGTAGGCGGTGCTACAGAGTTCT
TGAAGTGGTGGCCTAACTACGGCTACACTAGAAGAACAGTATTTGGTATCTGCGCTCTGCTGAAGCCAGT
TACCTTCGGAAAAAGAGTTGGTAGCTCTTGATCCGGCAAACAAACCACCGCTGGTAGCGGTGGTTTTTTT
GTTTGCAAGCAGCAGATTACGCGCAGAAAAAAAGGATCTCAAGAAGATCCTTTGATCTTTTCTACGGGGT
CTGACGCTCAGTGGAACGAAAACTCACGTTAAGGGATTTTGGTCATGAGATTATCAAAAAGGATCTTCAC
CTAGATCCTTTTAAATTAAAAATGAAGTTTTAAATCAATCTAAAGTATATATGAGTAAACTTGGTCTGAC
AGTTACCAATGCTTAATCAGTGAGGCACCTATCTCAGCGATCTGTCTATTTCGTTCATCCATAGTTGCCT
GACTCCCCGTCGTGTAGATAACTACGATACGGGAGGGCTTACCATCTGGCCCCAGTGCTGCAATGATACC
GCGAGACCCACGCTCACCGGCTCCAGATTTATCAGCAATAAACCAGCCAGCCGGAAGGGCCGAGCGCAGA
AGTGGTCCTGCAACTTTATCCGCCTCCATCCAGTCTATTAATTGTTGCCGGGAAGCTAGAGTAAGTAGTT
CGCCAGTTAATAGTTTGCGCAACGTTGTTGCCATTGCTACAGGCATCGTGGTGTCACGCTCGTCGTTTGG
TATGGCTTCATTCAGCTCCGGTTCCCAACGATCAAGGCGAGTTACATGATCCCCCATGTTGTGCAAAAAA
GCGGTTAGCTCCTTCGGTCCTCCGATCGTTGTCAGAAGTAAGTTGGCCGCAGTGTTATCACTCATGGTTA
TGGCAGCACTGCATAATTCTCTTACTGTCATGCCATCCGTAAGATGCTTTTCTGTGACTGGTGAGTACTC
AACCAAGTCATTCTGAGAATAGTGTATGCGGCGACCGAGTTGCTCTTGCCCGGCGTCAATACGGGATAAT
ACCGCGCCACATAGCAGAACTTTAAAAGTGCTCATCATTGGAAAACGTTCTTCGGGGCGAAAACTCTCAA
GGATCTTACCGCTGTTGAGATCCAGTTCGATGTAACCCACTCGTGCACCCAACTGATCTTCAGCATCTTT
TACTTTCACCAGCGTTTCTGGGTGAGCAAAAACAGGAAGGCAAAATGCCGCAAAAAAGGGAATAAGGGCG
ACACGGAAATGTTGAATACTCATACTCTTCCTTTTTCAATATTATTGAAGCATTTATCAGGGTTATTGTC
TCATGAGCGGATACATATTTGAATGTATTTAGAAAAATAAACAAATAGGGGTTCCGCGCACATTTCCCCG
AAAAGTGCCACCTGG
