>Addgene plasmid #188097 | pCAG-OSF-ATG13 (2-197)-F19D | depositor partial sequence | sequence record 364959 | ATG13 (2-197)-F19D (kpnI/xhoI)
GAGACCGACCTCAACAGCCAGGACCGTAAAGACCTCGACAAGTTCATTAAGGATTTCGCCCTCAAGACCG
TGCAGGTGATCGTGCAGGCCCGGCTGGGAGAGAAAATCTGCACACGCAGCTCCTCTTCACCCACCGGTTC
TGACTGGTTCAACCTGGCTATTAAGGATATCCCTGAAGTGACTCACGAAGCAAAGAAAGCACTCGCTGGA
CAGCTGCCAGCAGTGGGTCGTTCAATGTGTGTCGAGATCTCCCTGAAGACATCTGAAGGAGACTCAATGG
AGCTCGAAATTTGGTGCCTGGAGATGAACGAAAAGTGTGATAAAGAGATCAAAGTGAGCTACACCGTCTA
TAATCGTCTGTCCCTGCTCCTGAAATCTCTCCTGGCCATCACTCGGGTGACACCTGCTTACCGCCTCAGT
AGGAAGCAGGGTCATGAATATGTGATTCTGTACAGGATCTATTTCGGCGAGGTCCAGCTCTCCGGACTGG
GTGAAGGCTTTCAGACTGTGCGTGTCGGTACCGTGGGAACTCCAGTCGGCACAATTACCCTCTCTTGCGC
ATACCGTATCAATCTGGCCTTCATGTCATAA
